Addgene plasmid #25087: pJT103
Depositing lab: Christopher Voigt. Depositing organization: University of California, San Francisco (UCSF). Publication: A synthetic genetic edge detection program. Tabor JJ, Salis HM, Simpson ZB, Chevalier AA, Levskaya A, Marcotte EM, Voigt CA, Ellington AD. Cell. 2009 Jun 26. 137(7):1272-81. 10.1016/j.cell.2009.04.048 PubMed 19563759.
Backbone
  Vector backbone: pSB4A3
  Backbone manufacturer: BioBrick vector-Shetty et al 2008
  Backbone size w/o insert (bp): 3473
  Vector type: Bacterial Expression, Synthetic Biology
Growth in bacteria
  Bacterial resistance: Ampicillin, 100 μg/mL
  Growth temperature: 37°C
  Growth strain: DH5alpha
  Copy number: Low Copy
Gene/Insert
  Gene/Insert name: PompC-lacZ (alt name: light transfer function measuring construct)
  Species: E.coli
  Insert size (bp): 3075
  Cloning method: Restriction Enzyme; 3′ cloning site Spe1 (unknown if destroyed)
  Sequencing primers: 5′ N/A
Terms and licenses: Academic/Nonprofit Terms; Industry Terms: Not Available to Industry
How to cite: pJT103 was a gift from Christopher Voigt (Addgene plasmid # 25087 ; http://n2t.net/addgene:25087 ; RRID:Addgene_25087)
