[The description below was written by a language model from this plasmid's Addgene catalogue record and pLannotate feature annotations shown in this document.]
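Description:
pJT103 is a low-copy bacterial expression plasmid built on the BioBrick vector pSB4A3 for synthetic biology work in E. coli. It replicates from the pSC101 origin, which depends on the plasmid-encoded Rep101 (RepA) protein, and this accounts for the low copy number listed in the record. Selection is by ampicillin through a β-lactamase gene driven by its own bla promoter. Transcription terminators flank the cloning region and backbone genes: a his operon terminator, the lambda t0 terminator and a putative bacterial terminator. They help insulate the insert from read-through in either direction. The BioBrick prefix and suffix bracket the insert, consistent with standard assembly into this vector.

The payload is a PompC-lacZ fusion of E. coli origin, described in the record as a light transfer function measuring construct. The feature table annotates the lacZ coding sequence for β-galactosidase. It does not annotate the ompC promoter itself, which presumably lies in the short unannotated stretch between the BioBrick prefix and the start of lacZ. The ompC promoter is normally controlled by the EnvZ/OmpR two-component system. The plasmid carries no sensor component of its own, so any light-responsive input must be supplied by the host strain or by a companion plasmid.

The alternative name and the associated work on a genetic edge detection program indicate the intended use. β-galactosidase output from PompC serves as a quantitative readout of how promoter activity changes with light intensity, which characterises the input-output behaviour of the light-sensing stage of the circuit.
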