Features (pLannotate 1.2.2; 10 found; start..end, strand, type, name):
    149..3193    +  CDS            lacZ: β-galactosidase; lacZ
   3212..3232    +  misc_feature   BioBrick suffix: universal suffix for all parts
   3233..3290    +  terminator     his operon terminator: This putative transcriptin terminator from the E. coli his operon has a 2-bp deletion introduced during synthesis. Its efficiency has not been determined.
   3593..4543    -  CDS            Rep101: RepA protein needed for replication with the pSC101 origin; rep101
   4591..4813    -  rep_origin     pSC101 ori: low-copy replication origin that requires the Rep101 protein
   5305..5399    -  terminator     lambda t0 terminator: transcription terminator from phage lambda
   5429..6289    -  CDS            AmpR: β-lactamase; bla; confers resistance to ampicillin, carbenicillin, and related antibiotics
   6290..6394    -  promoter       AmpR promoter: bla
   6481..6524    -  terminator     bacterial terminator: putative bacterial transcription terminator
   6527..6548    +  misc_feature   BioBrick prefix: BioBrick prefix for parts that do not start with "ATG"
>Addgene plasmid #25087 | pJT103 | depositor full sequence | sequence record 11565 | Author sequence
TCCCTTGCATTTACATTTTGAAACATCTATAGCGATAAATGAAACATCTTAAAAGTTTTAGTATCATATT
CGTGTTGGATTATTCTGCATTTTTGGGGAGAATGGACTTACTAGAGAAAGAGGAGAAATACTAGAGATGA
TAGATCCCGTCGTTTTACAACGTCGTGACTGGGAAAACCCTGGCGTTACCCAACTTAATCGCCTTGCAGC
ACATCCCCCTTTCGCCAGCTGGCGTAATAGCGAAGAGGCCCGCACCGATCGCCCTTCCCAACAGTTGCGC
AGCCTGAATGGCGAATGGCGCTTTGCCTGGTTTCCGGCACCAGAAGCGGTGCCGGAAAGCTGGCTGGAGT
GCGATCTTCCTGAGGCCGATACTGTCGTCGTCCCCTCAAACTGGCAGATGCACGGTTACGATGCGCCCAT
CTACACCAACGTGACCTATCCCATTACGGTCAATCCGCCGTTTGTTCCCACGGAGAATCCGACGGGTTGT
TACTCGCTCACATTTAATGTTGATGAAAGCTGGCTACAGGAAGGCCAGACGCGAATTATTTTTGATGGCG
TTAACTCGGCGTTTCATCTGTGGTGCAACGGGCGCTGGGTCGGTTACGGCCAGGACAGTCGTTTGCCGTC
TGAATTTGACCTGAGCGCATTTTTACGCGCCGGAGAAAACCGCCTCGCGGTGATGGTGCTGCGCTGGAGT
GACGGCAGTTATCTGGAAGATCAGGATATGTGGCGGATGAGCGGCATTTTCCGTGACGTCTCGTTGCTGC
ATAAACCGACTACACAAATCAGCGATTTCCATGTTGCCACTCGCTTTAATGATGATTTCAGCCGCGCTGT
ACTGGAGGCTGAAGTTCAGATGTGCGGCGAGTTGCGTGACTACCTACGGGTAACAGTTTCTTTATGGCAG
GGTGAAACGCAGGTCGCCAGCGGCACCGCGCCTTTCGGCGGTGAAATTATCGATGAGCGTGGTGGTTATG
CCGATCGCGTCACACTACGTCTGAACGTCGAAAACCCGAAACTGTGGAGCGCCGAAATCCCGAATCTCTA
TCGTGCGGTGGTTGAACTGCACACCGCCGACGGCACGCTGATTGAAGCAGAAGCCTGCGATGTCGGTTTC
CGCGAGGTGCGGATTGAAAATGGTCTGCTGCTGCTGAACGGCAAGCCGTTGCTGATTCGAGGCGTTAACC
GTCACGAGCATCATCCTCTGCATGGTCAGGTCATGGATGAGCAGACGATGGTGCAGGATATCCTGCTGAT
GAAGCAGAACAACTTTAACGCCGTGCGCTGTTCGCATTATCCGAACCATCCGCTGTGGTACACGCTGTGC
GACCGCTACGGCCTGTATGTGGTGGATGAAGCCAATATTGAAACCCACGGCATGGTGCCAATGAATCGTC
TGACCGATGATCCGCGCTGGCTACCGGCGATGAGCGAACGCGTAACGCGAATGGTGCAGCGCGATCGTAA
TCACCCGAGTGTGATCATCTGGTCGCTGGGGAATGAATCAGGCCACGGCGCTAATCACGACGCGCTGTAT
CGCTGGATCAAATCTGTCGATCCTTCCCGCCCGGTGCAGTATGAAGGCGGCGGAGCCGACACCACGGCCA
CCGATATTATTTGCCCGATGTACGCGCGCGTGGATGAAGACCAGCCCTTCCCGGCTGTGCCGAAATGGTC
CATCAAAAAATGGCTTTCGCTACCTGGAGAGACGCGCCCGCTGATCCTTTGCGAATACGCCCACGCGATG
GGTAACAGTCTTGGCGGTTTCGCTAAATACTGGCAGGCGTTTCGTCAGTATCCCCGTTTACAGGGCGGCT
TCGTCTGGGACTGGGTGGATCAGTCGCTGATTAAATATGATGAAAACGGCAACCCGTGGTCGGCTTACGG
CGGTGATTTTGGCGATACGCCGAACGATCGCCAGTTCTGTATGAACGGTCTGGTCTTTGCCGACCGCACG
CCGCATCCAGCGCTGACGGAAGCAAAACACCAGCAGCAGTTTTTCCAGTTCCGTTTATCCGGGCAAACCA
TCGAAGTGACCAGCGAATACCTGTTCCGTCATAGCGATAACGAGCTCCTGCACTGGATGGTGGCGCTGGA
TGGTAAGCCGCTGGCAAGCGGTGAAGTGCCTCTGGATGTCGCTCCACAAGGTAAACAGTTGATTGAACTG
CCTGAACTACCGCAGCCGGAGAGCGCCGGGCAACTCTGGCTCACAGTACGCGTAGTGCAACCGAACGCGA
CCGCATGGTCAGAAGCCGGGCACATCAGCGCCTGGCAGCAGTGGCGTCTGGCGGAAAACCTCAGTGTGAC
GCTCCCCGCCGCGTCCCACGCCATCCCGCATCTGACCACCAGCGAAATGGATTTTTGCATCGAGCTGGGT
AATAAGCGTTGGCAATTTAACCGCCAGTCAGGCTCTCTTTCACAGATGTGGATTGGCGATAAAAACCAAC
TGCTGACGCCGCTGCGCGATCAGTTCACCCGTGCACCGCTGGATAACGACATTGGCGTAAGTGAAGCGAC
CCGCATTGACCCTAACGCCTGGGTCGAACGCTGGAAGGCGGCGGGCCATTACCAGGCCGAAGCAGCGTTG
TTGCAGTGCACGGCAGATACACTTGCTGATGCGGTGCTGATTACGACCGCTCACGCGTGGCAGCATCAGG
GGAAAACCTTATTTATCAGCCGGAAAACCTACCGGATTGATGGTAGTGGTCAAATGGCGATTACCGTTGA
TGTTGAAGTGGCGAGCGATACACCGCATCCGGCGCGGATTGGCCTGAACTGCCAGCTGGCGCAGGTAGCA
GAGCGGGTAAACTGGCTCGGATTAGGGCCGCAAGAAAACTATCCCGACCGCCTTACTGCCGCCTGTTTTG
ACCGCTGGGATCTGCCATTGTCAGACATGTATACCCCGTACGTCTTCCCGAGCGAAAACGGTCTGCGCTG
CGGGACGCGCGAATTGAATTATGGCCCACACCAGTGGCGCGGCGACTTCCAGTTCAACATCAGCCGCTAC
AGTCAACAGCAACTGATGGAAACCAGCCATCGCCATCTGCTGCACGCGGAAGAAGGCACATGGCTGAATA
TCGACGGTTTCCATATGGGGATTGGTGGCGACGACTCCTGGAGCCCGTCAGTATCGGCGGAATTCCAGCT
GAGCGCCGGTCGCTACCATTACCAGTTGGTCTGGTGTCAAAAAGCGGCCGCTCGAGTCTAATACTAGTAG
CGGCCGCTGCAGTCCGGCAAAAAAGGGCAAGGTGTCACCACCCTGCCCTTTTTCTTTAAAACCGAAAAGA
TTACTTCGCGTTATGCAGGCTTCCTCGCTCACTGACTCGCTGCGCTCGGTCGTTCGGCTGCGGCGAGCGG
TATCAGCTCACTCAAAGGCGGTAATCTCGAGGTTACATTGTCGATCTGTTCATGGTGAACAGCTTTAAAT
GCACCAAAAACTCGTAAAAGCTCTGATGTATCTATCTTTTTTACACCGTTTTCATCTGTGCATATGGACA
GTTTTCCCTTTGATATCTAACGGTGAACAGTTGTTCTACTTTTGTTTGTTAGTCTTGATGCTTCACTGAT
AGATACAAGAGCCATAAGAACCTCAGATCCTTCCGTATTTAGCCAGTATGTTCTCTAGTGTGGTTCGTTG
TTTTTGCGTGAGCCATGAGAACGAACCATTGAGATCATGCTTACTTTGCATGTCACTCAAAAATTTTGCC
TCAAAACTGGTGAGCTGAATTTTTGCAGTTAAAGCATCGTGTAGTGTTTTTCTTAGTCCGTTACGTAGGT
AGGAATCTGATGTAATGGTTGTTGGTATTTTGTCACCATTCATTTTTATCTGGTTGTTCTCAAGTTCGGT
TACGAGATCCATTTGTCTATCTAGTTCAACTTGGAAAATCAACGTATCAGTCGGGCGGCCTCGCTTATCA
ACCACCAATTTCATATTGCTGTAAGTGTTTAAATCTTTACTTATTGGTTTCAAAACCCATTGGTTAAGCC
TTTTAAACTCATGGTAGTTATTTTCAAGCATTAACATGAACTTAAATTCATCAAGGCTAATCTCTATATT
TGCCTTGTGAGTTTTCTTTTGTGTTAGTTCTTTTAATAACCACTCATAAATCCTCATAGAGTATTTGTTT
TCAAAAGACTTAACATGTTCCAGATTATATTTTATGAATTTTTTTAACTGGAAAAGATAAGGCAATATCT
CTTCACTAAAAACTAATTCTAATTTTTCGCTTGAGAACTTGGCATAGTTTGTCCACTGGAAAATCTCAAA
GCCTTTAACCAAAGGATTCCTGATTTCCACAGTTCTCGTCATCAGCTCTCTGGTTGCTTTAGCTAATACA
CCATAAGCATTTTCCCTACTGATGTTCATCATCTGAGCGTATTGGTTATAAGTGAACGATACCGTCCGTT
CTTTCCTTGTAGGGTTTTCAATCGTGGGGTTGAGTAGTGCCACACAGCATAAAATTAGCTTGGTTTCATG
CTCCGTTAAGTCATAGCGACTAATCGCTAGTTCATTTGCTTTGAAAACAACTAATTCAGACATACATCTC
AATTGGTCTAGGTGATTTTAATCACTATACCAATTGAGATGGGCTAGTCAATGATAATTACATGTCCTTT
TCCTTTGAGTTGTGGGTATCTGTAAATTCTGCTAGACCTTTGCTGGAAAACTTGTAAATTCTGCTAGACC
CTCTGTAAATTCCGCTAGACCTTTGTGTGTTTTTTTTGTTTATATTCAAGTGGTTATAATTTATAGAATA
AAGAAAGAATAAAAAAAGATAAAAAGAATAGATCCCAGCCCTGTGTATAACTCACTACTTTAGTCAGTTC
CGCAGTATTACAAAAGGATGTCGCAAACGCTGTTTGCTCCTCTACAAAACAGACCTTAAAACCCTAAAGG
CTTAAGTAGCACCCTCGCAAGCTCGGGCAAATCGCTGAATATTCCTTTTGTCTCCGACCATCAGGCACCT
GAGTCGCTGTCTTTTTCGTGACATTCAGTTCGCTGCGCTCACGGCTCTGGCAGTGAATGGGGGTAAATGG
CACTACAGGCGCCTTTTATGGATTCATGCAAGGAAACTACCCATAATACAAGAAAAGCCCGTCACGGGCT
TCTCAGGGCGTTTTATGGCGGGTCTGCTATGTGGTGCTATCTGACTTTTTGCTGTTCAGCAGTTCCTGCC
CTCTGATTTTCCAGTCTGACCACTTCGGATTATCCCGTGACAGGTCATTCAGACTGGCTAATGCACCCAG
TAAGGCAGCGGTATCATCAACAGGCTTACCCGTCTTACTGTCCCTAGTGCTTGGATTCTCACCAATAAAA
AACGCCCGGCGGCAACCGAGCGTTCTGAACAAATCCAGATGGAGTTCTGAGGTCATTACTGGATCTATCA
ACAGGAGTCCAAGCGAGCTCGTAAACTTGGTCTGACAGTTACCAATGCTTAATCAGTGAGGCACCTATCT
CAGCGATCTGTCTATTTCGTTCATCCATAGTTGCCTGACTCCCCGTCGTGTAGATAACTACGATACGGGA
GGGCTTACCATCTGGCCCCAGTGCTGCAATGATACCGCGAGACCCACGCTCACCGGCTCCAGATTTATCA
GCAATAAACCAGCCAGCCGGAAGGGCCGAGCGCAGAAGTGGTCCTGCAACTTTATCCGCCTCCATCCAGT
CTATTAATTGTTGCCGGGAAGCTAGAGTAAGTAGTTCGCCAGTTAATAGTTTGCGCAACGTTGTTGCCAT
TGCTACAGGCATCGTGGTGTCACGCTCGTCGTTTGGTATGGCTTCATTCAGCTCCGGTTCCCAACGATCA
AGGCGAGTTACATGATCCCCCATGTTGTGCAAAAAAGCGGTTAGCTCCTTCGGTCCTCCGATCGTTGTCA
GAAGTAAGTTGGCCGCAGTGTTATCACTCATGGTTATGGCAGCACTGCATAATTCTCTTACTGTCATGCC
ATCCGTAAGATGCTTTTCTGTGACTGGTGAGTACTCAACCAAGTCATTCTGAGAATAGTGTATGCGGCGA
CCGAGTTGCTCTTGCCCGGCGTCAATACGGGATAATACCGCGCCACATAGCAGAACTTTAAAAGTGCTCA
TCATTGGAAAACGTTCTTCGGGGCGAAAACTCTCAAGGATCTTACCGCTGTTGAGATCCAGTTCGATGTA
ACCCACTCGTGCACCCAACTGATCTTCAGCATCTTTTACTTTCACCAGCGTTTCTGGGTGAGCAAAAACA
GGAAGGCAAAATGCCGCAAAAAAGGGAATAAGGGCGACACGGAAATGTTGAATACTCATACTCTTCCTTT
TTCAATATTATTGAAGCATTTATCAGGGTTATTGTCTCATGAGCGGATACATATTTGAATGTATTTAGAA
AAATAAACAAATAGGGGTTCCGCGCACATTTCCCATGGTGCCACCTGACGTCTAAGAAACCATTATTATC
ATGACATTAACCTATAAAAATAGGCGTATCACGAGGCAGAATTTCAGATAAAAAAAATCCTTAGCTTTCG
CTAAGGATGATTTCTGGAATTCGCGGCCGCTTCTAGAG
