>Addgene plasmid #25087 | pJT103 | addgene partial sequence | sequence record 31002 | 25087 with Amp-R
ACTCTCAAGGATCTTACCGCTGTTGAGATCCAGTTCGATGTAACCCACTCGTGCACCCAACTGATCTTCA
GCATCTTTTACTTTCACCAGCGTTTCTGGGTGAGCAAAAACAGGAAGGCAAAATGCCGCAAAAAAGGGAA
TAAGGGCGACACGGAAATGTTGAATACTCATACTCTTCCTTTTTCAATATTATTGAAGCATTTATCAGGG
TTATTGTCTCATGAGCGGATACATATTTGAATGTATTTAGAAAAATAAACAAATAGGGGTTCCGCGCACA
TTTCCCATGGTGCCACCTGACGTCTAAGAAACCATTATTATCATGACATTAACCTATAAAAATAGGCGTA
TCACGAGGCAGAATTTCAGATAAAAAAAATCCTTAGCTTTCGCTAAGGATGATTTCTGGAATTCGCGGCC
GCTTCTAGAGTCCCTTGCATTTACATTTTGAAACATCTATAGCGATAAATGAAACATCTTAAAAGTTTTA
GTATCATATTCGTGTTGGATTATTCTGCATTTTTGGGGAGAATGGACTTACTAGAGAAAGAGGAGAAATA
CTAGAGATGATAGATCCCGTCGTTTTACAACGTCGTGACTGGGAAAACCCTGGCGTTACCCAACTTAATC
GCCTTGCAGCACATCCCCCTTTCGCCAGCTGGCGTAATAGCGAAGAGGCCCGCACCGATCGCCCTTCCCA
ACAGTTGCGCAGCCTGAATGGCGAATGGCGCTTTGCCTGGTTTCCGGCACCAGAAGCGGTGCCGGAAAGC
TGGCTGGAGTGCGATCTTCCTGAGGCCGATACTGTCGTCGTCCCCTCAACTGGCAGATGCACGGTTAC
